Addgene plasmid #128440: pSMPUW_6.4_M1-gateway-V5
Purpose: lentiviral destination vector with C-terminal V5 tag
Depositing lab: Lindy Barrett. Depositing organization: Broad Institute.
Backbone
  Vector backbone: pSMPUW-eMCS
  Backbone manufacturer: Cell Biolabs, Inc
  Backbone size w/o insert (bp): 4796
  Vector type: Lentiviral
Growth in bacteria
  Bacterial resistance: Chloramphenicol and Kanamycin, 25 & 50 μg/mL
  Growth temperature: 30°C
  Growth strain: ccdB Survival
  Copy number: Low Copy
Gene/Insert
  Gene/Insert name: C-terminal V5 tag
  Species: Synthetic
  Cloning method: Restriction Enzyme; 5′ cloning site Unknown (unknown if destroyed)
Terms and licenses: Academic/Nonprofit Terms; Industry Terms: Not Available to Industry
How to cite: pSMPUW_6.4_M1-gateway-V5 was a gift from Lindy Barrett (Addgene plasmid # 128440 ; http://n2t.net/addgene:128440 ; RRID:Addgene_128440)
