[The description below was written by a language model from this plasmid's Addgene catalogue record and pLannotate feature annotations shown in this document.]
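Description:
pSMPUW_6.4_M1-gateway-V5 is a lentiviral Gateway destination vector built on the pSMPUW-eMCS backbone, designed to receive an open reading frame by LR recombination and fuse it to a C-terminal V5 epitope tag. In bacteria it replicates from a ColE1/pUC-type origin (although the catalogue entry lists it as low copy). The backbone carries a kanamycin resistance gene, and the Gateway cassette adds chloramphenicol resistance, so the empty vector is selected with both drugs. Because the cassette encodes the CcdB gyrase toxin, the unrecombined plasmid must be maintained in a ccdB-tolerant strain.

The viral genome is transcribed from a CMV enhancer/promoter fused to a truncated HIV-1 5' LTR, a hybrid arrangement that generally makes genomic RNA production in packaging cells Tat-independent. This is followed by the Ψ packaging signal and the cPPT/CTS element, which aids nuclear import of the reverse-transcribed genome. Next comes the attR1–CmR–ccdB–attR2 cassette. An LR reaction with an entry clone replaces the chloramphenicol marker and the toxin with the gene of interest, giving counter-selection against non-recombinants. The V5 tag lies immediately after attR2, so a stop-codon-free insert in the correct frame would read through into it. A WPRE downstream enhances transcript stability and expression, and a second truncated LTR closes the proviral unit.

No RRE and no internal promoter upstream of attR1 were annotated, and the record does not state what drives the insert in transduced cells. The meaning of "6.4_M1" in the name is also unexplained. No mammalian selection marker or reporter is annotated within the LTRs. SV40 promoter and poly(A) fragments lie outside the provirus in the backbone.
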