Features (pLannotate 1.2.2; 26 found; start..end, strand, type, name):
      1..304     +  enhancer       CMV enhancer: human cytomegalovirus immediate early enhancer
    305..508     +  promoter       CMV promoter: human cytomegalovirus (CMV) immediate early promoter
    522..702     +  LTR            5' LTR (truncated): truncated 5' long terminal repeat (LTR) from HIV-1
    749..873     +  misc_feature   HIV-1 Ψ: packaging signal of human immunodeficiency virus type 1
    908..1020    +  misc_feature   cPPT/CTS: central polypurine tract and central termination sequence of HIV-1
   1093..1217    +  protein_bind   attR1: mutant version of attR; recombination site for the Gateway® LR reaction LR Clonase™
   1242..1272    +  promoter       lac UV5 promoter: E. coli lac promoter with an "up" mutation
   1296..1325    +  promoter       cat promoter (fragment): promoter of the E. coli cat gene encoding chloramphenicol acetyltransferase
   1326..1985    +  CDS            CmR: chloramphenicol acetyltransferase; cat; confers resistance to chloramphenicol
   2164..2322    +  CDS            ccdA (fragment): CCDA_ECO57 - Also known as H, letA. Experimental evidence at protein level: Swiss-Prot protein existence level 1. Antitoxin component of a type II toxin-antitoxin (TA) system which inhibits the post-segregational killing (PSK) of plasmid-free cells, also referred to as a plasmid addiction system. Binds to and blocks the activity of CcdB; will also remove bound CcdB protein from the CcdB-GyrA complex by forming a CcdA-CcdB complex, a process termed rejuvenation. Functions as a transcriptional corepressor for the ccdAB operon, repression also requires CcdB (By similarity). From Escherichia coli
   2327..2629    +  CDS            ccdB: CCDB_ECOLI - Also known as G, letB, letD. Experimental evidence at protein level: Swiss-Prot protein existence level 1. Toxic component of a type II toxin-antitoxin (TA) system, functioning in plasmid maintainence. Responsible for the post- segregational killing (PSK) of plasmid-free cells, also referred to as a plasmid addiction system. Half-life of over 2 hours. Cell killing by CcdB is accompanied by filamentation, defects in chromosome and plasmid segregation, defects in cell division, formation of anucleate cells, decreased DNA synthesis and plasmid loss. Interferes with the activity of DN
   2673..2797    -  protein_bind   attR2: mutant version of attR; recombination site for the Gateway® LR reaction LR Clonase™
   2799..2840    +  CDS            V5 tag: epitope tag from simian virus 5
   2977..3565    +  misc_feature   WPRE: woodchuck hepatitis virus posttranscriptional regulatory element
   3560..3676    +  CDS            nef (fragment): NEF_SIVS4 - Experimental evidence at protein level: Swiss-Prot protein existence level 1. Interferes with TCR signaling from the cell membrane. Interacts with CD247/TCRZ (TCR zeta chain) and exert potent down- regulation of cell surface TCR/CD3 complexes. From Simian immunodeficiency virus (isolate F236/smH4) (SIV-sm) (Simian immunodeficiency virus sooty mangabey monkey).
   3687..3726    -  polyA_signal   SV40 poly(A) signal (fragment): SV40 polyadenylation signal
   3755..3935    +  LTR            5' LTR (truncated): truncated 5' long terminal repeat (LTR) from HIV-1
   3941..3977    +  promoter       SV40 promoter (fragment): SV40 early promoter
   4004..4214    +  promoter       SV40 promoter: SV40 early promoter
   4218..4301    +  CDS            large T antigen (fragment): large T antigen from SV40 (simian virus 40)
   4324..4445    +  polyA_signal   SV40 poly(A) signal: SV40 polyadenylation signal
   4668..5256    -  rep_origin     ori: high-copy-number ColE1/pMB1/pBR322/pUC origin of replication
   5428..5500    -  CDS            bla(M) (fragment): β-lactamase lacking the signal sequence; bla(M); allows cytosolic expression of β-lactamase
   5508..5547    -  terminator     fd terminator: central terminator from bacteriophage fd (Otsuka and Kunisawa, 1982)
   5557..6372    -  CDS            KanR: aminoglycoside phosphotransferase; aph(3')-Ia; confers resistance to kanamycin in bacteria or G418 (Geneticin®) in eukaryotes
   6515..6551    +  enhancer       CMV enhancer (fragment): human cytomegalovirus immediate early enhancer
>Addgene plasmid #128440 | pSMPUW_6.4_M1-gateway-V5 | addgene full sequence | sequence record 256466 | Addgene NGS Result
CGTTACATAACTTACGGTAAATGGCCCGCCTGGCTGACCGCCCAACGACCCCCGCCCATTGACGTCAATA
ATGACGTATGTTCCCATAGTAACGCCAATAGGGACTTTCCATTGACGTCAATGGGTGGAGTATTTACGGT
AAACTGCCCACTTGGCAGTACATCAAGTGTATCATATGCCAAGTACGCCCCCTATTGACGTCAATGACGG
TAAATGGCCCGCCTGGCATTATGCCCAGTACATGACCTTATGGGACTTTCCTACTTGGCAGTACATCTAC
GTATTAGTCATCGCTATTACCATGGTGATGCGGTTTTGGCAGTACATCAATGGGCGTGGATAGCGGTTTG
ACTCACGGGGATTTCCAAGTCTCCACCCCATTGACGTCAATGGGAGTTTGTTTTGGCACCAAAATCAACG
GGACTTTCCAAAATGTCGTAACAACTCCGCCCCATTGACGCAAATGGGCGGTAGGCGTGTACGGTGGGAG
GTCTATATAAGCAGAGCTGGTTTAGTGAACCGGGTCTCTCTGGTTAGACCAGATTTGAGCCTGGGAGCTC
TCTGGCTAACTAGGGAACCCACTGCTTAAGCCTCAATAAAGCTTGCCTTGAGTGCTTCAAGTAGTGTGTG
CCCGTCTGTTGTGTGACTCTGGTAACTAGAGATCCCTCAGACCCTTTTAGTCAGTGTGGAAAATCTCTAG
CAGTGGCGCCCGAACAGGGACCTGAAAGCGAAAGGGAAACCAGAGGAGCTCTCTCGACGCAGGACTCGGC
TTGCTGAAGCGCGCACGGCAAGAGGCGAGGGGCGGCGACTGCAGAGTACGCCAAAATTTTGACTAGCGGA
GGCTAGAAGGAGAGAGATGGGTGCGAGAGCGTCAGTATTAAGCGGGGGAAAATAGCGGCCGCCACAATTT
TAAAAGAAAAGGGGGGATTGGGGGGTACAGTGCAGGGGAAAGAATAGTAGACATAATAGCAACAGACATA
CAAACTAAAGAATTACAAAAACAAATTACAAAAATTCAAATTTTCGGGGGATCCGCGGAATTCGTCCACG
GTCCAATCTCGGTCCGAACGAGATATCCCGCAAGGCGCGCCAACAAGTTTGTACAAAAAAGCTGAACGAG
AAACGTAAAATGATATAAATATCAATATATTAAATTAGATTTTGCATAAAAAACAGACTACATAATACTG
TAAAACACAACATATCCAGTCACTATGGCGGCCGCATTAGGCACCCCAGGCTTTACACTTTATGCTTCCG
GCTCGTATAATGTGTGGATTTTGAGTTAGGATCCGTCGAGATTTTCAGGAGCTAAGGAAGCTAAAATGGA
GAAAAAAATCACTGGATATACCACCGTTGATATATCCCAATGGCATCGTAAAGAACATTTTGAGGCATTT
CAGTCAGTTGCTCAATGTACCTATAACCAGACCGTTCAGCTGGATATTACGGCCTTTTTAAAGACCGTAA
AGAAAAATAAGCACAAGTTTTATCCGGCCTTTATTCACATTCTTGCCCGCCTGATGAATGCTCATCCGGA
ATTCCGTATGGCAATGAAAGACGGTGAGCTGGTGATATGGGATAGTGTTCACCCTTGTTACACCGTTTTC
CATGAGCAAACTGAAACGTTTTCATCGCTCTGGAGTGAATACCACGACGATTTCCGGCAGTTTCTACACA
TATATTCGCAAGATGTGGCGTGTTACGGTGAAAACCTGGCCTATTTCCCTAAAGGGTTTATTGAGAATAT
GTTTTTCGTCTCAGCCAATCCCTGGGTGAGTTTCACCAGTTTTGATTTAAACGTGGCCAATATGGACAAC
TTCTTCGCCCCCGTTTTCACCATGGGCAAATATTATACGCAAGGCGACAAGGTGCTGATGCCGCTGGCGA
TTCAGGTTCATCATGCCGTTTGTGATGGCTTCCATGTCGGCAGAATGCTTAATGAATTACAACAGTACTG
CGATGAGTGGCAGGGCGGGGCGTAAAGATCTGGATCCGGCTTACTAAAAGCCAGATAACAGTATGCGTAT
TTGCGCGCTGATTTTTGCGGTATAAGAATATATACTGATATGTATACCCGAAGTATGTCAAAAAGAGGTA
TGCTATGAAGCAGCGTATTACAGTGACAGTTGACAGCGACAGCTATCAGTTGCTCAAGGCATATATGATG
TCAATATCTCCGGTCTGGTAAGCACAACCATGCAGAATGAAGCCCGTCGTCTGCGTGCCGAACGCTGGAA
AGCGGAAAATCAGGAAGGGATGGCTGAGGTCGCCCGGTTTATTGAAATGAACGGCTCTTTTGCTGACGAG
AACAGGGGCTGGTGAAATGCAGTTTAAGGTTTACACCTATAAAAGAGAGAGCCGTTATCGTCTGTTTGTG
GATGTACAGAGTGATATTATTGACACGCCCGGGCGACGGATGGTGATCCCCCTGGCCAGTGCACGTCTGC
TGTCAGATAAAGTCTCCCGTGAACTTTACCCGGTGGTGCATATCGGGGATGAAAGCTGGCGCATGATGAC
CACCGATATGGCCAGTGTGCCGGTCTCCGTTATCGGGGAAGAAGTGGCTGATCTCAGCCACCGCGAAAAT
GACATCAAAAACGCCATTAACCTGATGTTCTGGGGAATATAAATGTCAGGCTCCCTTATACACAGCCAGT
CTGCAGGTCGACCATAGTGACTGGATATGTTGTGTTTTACAGTATTATGTAGTCTGTTTTTTATGCAAAA
TCTAATTTAATATATTGATATTTATATCATTTTACGTTTCTCGTTCAGCTTTCTTGTACAAAGTGGTTGG
TAAGCCTATCCCTAACCCTCTCCTCGGTCTCGATTCTACGTAGTAATGAACCTTAGGAGCCAACAGCTAA
GCACACACTTCGAAAGATATATTTAAATACACAATTAATTAACACAAATACGCGTATCTGCAGTCGACTT
TGCCAGACCGGAGTCCGAACACAGCTCTTCCAGCATAATCAACCTCTGGATTACAAAATTTGTGAAAGAT
TGACTGGTATTCTTAACTATGTTGCTCCTTTTACGCTATGTGGATACGCTGCTTTAATGCCTTTGTATCA
TGCTATTGCTTCCCGTATGGCTTTCATTTTCTCCTCCTTGTATAAATCCTGGTTGCTGTCTCTTTATGAG
GAGTTGTGGCCCGTTGTCAGGCAACGTGGCGTGGTGTGCACTGTGTTTGCTGACGCAACCCCCACTGGTT
GGGGCATTGCCACCACCTGTCAGCTCCTTTCCGGGACTTTCGCTTTCCCCCTCCCTATTGCCACGGCGGA
ACTCATCGCCGCCTGCCTTGCCCGCTGCTGGACAGGGGCTCGGCTGTTGGGCACTGACAATTCCGTGGTG
TTGTCGGGGAAATCATCGTCCTTTCCTTGGCTGCTCGCCTGTGTTGCCACCTGGATTCTGCGCGGGACGT
CCTTCTGCTACGTCCCTTCGGCCCTCAATCCAGCGGACCTTCCTTCCCGCGGCCTGCTGCCGGCTCTGCG
GCCTCTTCCGCGTCTTCGCCTTCGCCCTCAGACGAGTCGGATCTCCCTTTGGGCCGCCTCCCCGCTTAGT
ACTGGTACCTTTAAGACCAATGACTTACAAGGCAGCTGTAGATCTTAGCCACTTTTTAAAAGAAAAGGGG
GGACTGGAAGGGCTAATTCACTCCCAACGAAGACAAGATTCCGGAATTTATTTGTGAAATTTGTGATGCT
ATTGCTTTATTTGTAAACCGGTGCAGCTGCTTTTTGCCTGTACTGGGTCTCTCTGGTTAGACCAGATCTG
AGCCTGGGAGCTCTCTGGCTAACTAGGGAACCCACTGCTTAAGCCTCAATAAAGCTTGCCTTGAGTGCTT
CAAGTAGTGTGTGCCCGTCTGTTGTGTGACTCTGGTAACTAGAGATCCCTCAGACCCTTTTAGTCAGTGT
GGAAAATCTCTAGCATCTAGAGTATGCAAAGCATGCATCTCAATTAGTCAGCAACCAGGTGTGGAAAGTC
CCCAGGCTCCCCAGCAGGCAGAAGTATGCAAAGCATGCATCTCAATTAGTCAGCAACCATAGTCCCGCCC
CTAACTCCGCCCATCCCGCCCCTAACTCCGCCCAGTTCCGCCCATTCTCCGCCCCATGGCTGACTAATTT
TTTTTATTTATGCAGAGGCCGAGGCCGCCTCGGCCTCTGAGCTATTCCAGAAGTAGTGAGGAGGCTTTTT
TGGAGGCCTAGGCTAGAGATCATAATCAGCCATACCACATTTGTAGAGGTTTTACTTGCTTTAAAAAACC
TCCCACACCTCCCCCTGAACCTGAAACATAAAATGAATGCAATTGTTGTTGTTAACTTGTTTATTGCAGC
TTATAATGGTTACAAATAAAGCAATAGCATCACAAATTTCACAAATAAAGCATTTTTTTCACTGCATTCT
AGTTGTGGTTTGTCCAAACTCATCAATGTATCTTATCATGTCTGCTAGCTGAGCGGGCTTTTTTTTCTTA
GGCCTTCTTCCGCTTCCTCGCTCACTGACTCGCTGCGCTCGGTCGTTCGGCTGCGGCGAGCGGTATCAGC
TCACTCAAAGGCGGTAATACGGTTATCCACAGAATCAGGGGATAACGCAGGAAAGAACATGTGAGCAAAA
GGCCAGCAAAAGGCCAGGAACCGTAAAAAGGCCGCGTTGCTGGCGTTTTTCCATAGGCTCCGCCCCCCTG
ACGAGCATCACAAAAATCGACGCTCAAGTCAGAGGTGGCGAAACCCGACAGGACTATAAAGATACCAGGC
GTTTCCCCCTGGAAGCTCCCTCGTGCGCTCTCCTGTTCCGACCCTGCCGCTTACCGGATACCTGTCCGCC
TTTCTCCCTTCGGGAAGCGTGGCGCTTTCTCATAGCTCACGCTGTAGGTATCTCAGTTCGGTGTAGGTCG
TTCGCTCCAAGCTGGGCTGTGTGCACGAACCCCCCGTTCAGCCCGACCGCTGCGCCTTATCCGGTAACTA
TCGTCTTGAGTCCAACCCGGTAAGACACGACTTATCGCCACTGGCAGCAGCCACTGGTAACAGGATTAGC
AGAGCGAGGTATGTAGGCGGTGCTACAGAGTTCTTGAAGTGGTGGCCTAACTACGGCTACACTAGAAGAA
CAGTATTTGGTATCTGCGCTCTGCTGAAGCCAGTTACCTTCGGAAAAAGAGTTGGTAGCTCTTGATCCGG
CAAACAAACCACCGCTGGTAGCGGTGGTTTTTTTGTTTGCAAGCAGCAGATTACGCGCAGAAAAAAAGGA
TCTCAAGAAGATCCTTTGATCTTTTCTACGGGGTCTGACGCTCAGTGGAACGAAAACTCACGTTAAGGGA
TTTTGGTCATGAGATTATCAAAAAGGATCTTCACCTAGATCCTTTTAAATTAAAAATGAAGTTTTAAATC
AATCTAAAGTATATATGAGTAAACTTGGTCTGACAGTTACCAATGCTTAATCAGTGAGGCACCTATCTCA
GCGATCTGTCTATTTCGTTCATCCATAGTTGCCTGACTCCTGCGCAGTCCAAAAAAAAAGGCTCCAAAAG
GAGCCTTTAATTGTATCGGTGGGCCCTTAGAAAAACTCATCGAGCATCAAATGAAACTGCAATTTATTCA
TATCAGGATTATCAATACCATATTTTTGAAAAAGCCGTTTCTGTAATGAAGGAGAAAACTCACCGAGGCA
GTTCCATAGGATGGCAAGATCCTGGTATCGGTCTGCGATTCCGACTCGTCCAACATCAATACAACCTATT
AATTTCCCCTCGTCAAAAATAAGGTTATCAAGTGAGAAATCACCATGAGTGACGACTGAATCCGGTGAGA
ATGGCAAAAGCTTATGCATTTCTTTCCAGACTTGTTCAACAGGCCAGCCATTACGCTCGTCATCAAAATC
ACTCGCATCAACCAAACCGTTATTCATTCGTGATTGCGCCTGAGCGAGACGAAATACGCGATCGCTGTTA
AAAGGACAATTACAAACAGGAATCGAATGCAACCGGCGCAGGAACACTGCCAGCGCATCAACAATATTTT
CACCTGAATCAGGATATTCTTCTAATACCTGGAATGCTGTTTTCCCGGGGATCGCAGTGGTGAGTAACCA
TGCATCATCAGGAGTACGGATAAAATGCTTGATGGTCGGAAGAGGCATAAATTCCGTCAGCCAGTTTAGT
CTGACCATCTCATCTGTAACATCATTGGCAACGCTACCTTTGCCATGTTTCAGAAACAACTCTGGCGCAT
CGGGCTTCCCATACAATCGATAGATTGTCGCACCTGATTGCCCGACATTATCGCGAGCCCATTTATACCC
ATATAAATCAGCATCCATGTTGGAATTTAATCGCGGCCTCGAGCAAGACGTTTCCCGTTGAATATGGCTC
ATAACACCCCTTGTATTACTGTTTATGTAAGCAGACAGTTTTATTGTTCATGATGATATATTTTTATCTT
GTGCAATGTAACATCAGAGATTTTGAGACACAACGTGGTTTAAACAAATAGTCAAAAGCCTCCGGGCGAC
TAGTCGGGGTCATTAGTTCATAGCCCATATATGGAGTTCCG
